Addgene plasmid #158946: JGI_018153
Purpose: Hydrocarbon Structures for Fuels and Chemicals
Depositing lab: Joint Genome Institute.
Backbone
  Vector backbone: pET28b
  Vector type: Synthetic Biology
Growth in bacteria
  Bacterial resistance: Kanamycin, 50 μg/mL
  Growth temperature: 37°C
  Growth strain: Top10
  Copy number: High Copy
Gene/Insert
  Gene/Insert name: WP_005885358_1 (alt name: Batch220B_p080)
  Species: Synthetic
  Cloning method: Gibson Cloning
Terms and licenses: Academic/Nonprofit Terms; Industry Terms: Not Available to Industry
Depositor comments: pET28b_NdeIXhoI vector with WP_005885358_1 insert, JGI ICE Registry: https://registry.jgi.doe.gov/entry/18153
How to cite: JGI_018153 was a gift from Joint Genome Institute (Addgene plasmid # 158946 ; http://n2t.net/addgene:158946 ; RRID:Addgene_158946)
