[The description below was written by a language model from this plasmid's Addgene catalogue record and pLannotate feature annotations shown in this document.]
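Description:
JGI_018153 is a bacterial expression plasmid built on the pET28b backbone, carrying a synthetic gene designated WP_005885358_1 that was inserted by Gibson assembly into the NdeI/XhoI-opened vector. The insert name resembles a protein database accession, but the record does not say what protein it encodes or which organism the sequence derives from. It gives only the general purpose of "hydrocarbon structures for fuels and chemicals" as part of a large synthetic biology collection. The 6,405 nt sequence has no annotated feature across the roughly 1.1 kb stretch between the N-terminal tag region and the downstream His tag, which is where the insert presumably lies.

Expression follows the standard pET arrangement. A T7 promoter with an adjacent lac operator drives transcription, a phage T7 gene 10 ribosome binding site directs translation, and a T7 terminator closes the unit. The plasmid-borne lacI gene with its own promoter supplies repressor, so expression stays low until induced with IPTG in a host that provides T7 RNA polymerase. Short matches upstream of the insert correspond to a His tag followed by a thrombin cleavage site, and a second His-tag match lies downstream. Whether the C-terminal tag is actually fused to the protein depends on whether the insert has a stop codon, which the record does not state. The capTEV, 9xHis and SET1 labels are fragmentary hits, most likely reflecting ordinary pET28 tag and flanking sequences.

The plasmid is selected with kanamycin through the aph(3')-Ia gene. It replicates from a pBR322-type origin accompanied by bom and rop, although the catalogue lists it as high copy. An f1 origin is also present, and the TcR fragments are backbone remnants.
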