Features (pLannotate 1.2.2; 20 found; start..end, strand, type, name):
      1..25      +  protein_bind   lac operator: The lac repressor binds to the lac operator to inhibit transcription in E. coli. This inhibition can be relieved by adding lactose or isopropyl-β-D-thiogalactopyranoside (IPTG). lac repressor encoded by lacI
     40..62      +  RBS            RBS: efficient ribosome binding site from bacteriophage T7 gene 10 (Olins and Rangwala, 1989)
     81..97      +  CDS            capTEV™ (fragment): composite tag for in vivo biotinylation, TEV protease cleavage, and 6xHis tagging
    108..125     +  CDS            thrombin site: thrombin recognition and cleavage site
   1251..1268    +  CDS            9xHis (fragment): 9xHis affinity tag
   1278..1327    +  CDS            SET1 (fragment): solubility-enhancement tag derived from T7 phage gene 10B
   1335..1382    +  terminator     T7 terminator: transcription terminator for bacteriophage T7 RNA polymerase
   1419..1847    +  rep_origin     f1 ori (sequence partly withheld): f1 bacteriophage origin of replication; arrow indicates direction of (+) strand synthesis
   1900..1957    +  promoter       AmpR promoter (fragment): bla
   1966..2781    -  CDS            KanR: aminoglycoside phosphotransferase; aph(3')-Ia; confers resistance to kanamycin in bacteria or G418 (Geneticin®) in eukaryotes
   2903..3491    +  rep_origin     ori: high-copy-number ColE1/pMB1/pBR322/pUC origin of replication
   3677..3816    -  misc_feature   bom: basis of mobility region from pBR322
   3918..4109    -  CDS            rop: Rop protein, which maintains plasmids at low copy number; rop
   4126..4506    +  CDS            YPB1_ECOLX: Protein predicted: Swiss-Prot protein existence level 4. From Escherichia coli.
   4578..4869    -  CDS            TcR (fragment): tetracycline efflux protein; tet; confers resistance to tetracycline
   4884..4905    -  protein_bind   CAP binding site: CAP binding activates transcription in the presence of cAMP. E. coli catabolite activator protein
   4918..6000    -  CDS            lacI: lac repressor; lacI; The lac repressor binds to the lac operator to inhibit transcription in E. coli. This inhibition can be relieved by adding lactose or isopropyl-β-D-thiogalactopyranoside (IPTG).
   6001..6078    -  promoter       lacI promoter: lacI
   6086..6365    -  CDS            TcR (fragment): tetracycline efflux protein; tet; confers resistance to tetracycline
   6387..6405    +  promoter       T7 promoter: promoter for bacteriophage T7 RNA polymerase
>Addgene plasmid #158946 | JGI_018153 | addgene full sequence | sequence record 316004 | Addgene NGS Result
GGAATTGTGAGCGGATAACAATTCCCCTCTAGAAATAATTTTGTTTAACTTTAAGAAGGAGATATACCAT
GGGCAGCAGCCATCATCATCATCATCACAGCAGCGGCCTGGTGCCGCGCGGCAGCCATATGCTGCGCTGC
GCGCATTGGCATGCACCCGCTCTTCTGACAGCAAACTTACTGGATGCTCGCATTGAAAGAACCTTATTAA
ATGGTAGAACGCCAGGGAATACTACGTTTCGCCATAATAACGCAGCGCTGCTTGGTATTGCAGAAACCAC
GGCGCCTAACCCAGTCTCCTCAGGAAGCTTTGATGAAAAACTGGCGTCAACCTTGAAACGCCTGCACCTT
CCGCAAGGGCTGATCCGCCGTGTTGCCGGTGTGGATTACCGTCGTAACTGGGACAACCCGCACGATTTCA
TAGCGGGAGCGGTCAACGCGGGTAAACAGGCTCTTGAGCGTGCTCAAGTTGATGCGGATCAGATTGGAGT
TATGATCAATACTTCCGTGACTCGCGAAACCCTGGAGCCATCTGTGGCCGTAAGCATCCACCACGGTATT
GGTCTGCCTACCTCTGCGATGAATTTTGATATCGCGAATGCTTGCCTTGGTTTCGTGAATGGAATGACGG
TGGTATCGACAATGATTGATTCCGGTCAGATTGACTACGGGCTTGTAGTTGCGGGCGAAGATGCAACCAG
AGTCCAGCAAGCCACTCTGAACCGGCTCAGCCAGGACGATATTACACGTGCGGAATATCTTAATGAATTT
GCCTCTTTGACACTGGGGTGCGGCGCCGCCGCTGCCGTTCTGGGCCCTGCAGATCGCCATCCTGAGGGTC
ATAGGATCTTAGGGGGCGTTACCAGGGCAGGGACGTGGAACCATGAACTTTGTGTTGGTGATCACAATGG
AATGTTTACCGATGCCACAGGCTTGCTTACCAATGGTATGGAGCTTGTGATAAATGCTTGGAACGAAGCG
CATGAAGATGGCTGGGATTGGAATGATATGACCATGTATGTTACTCATCAGGTTAGCAAAATTCATACAA
ATGAAATGGCCAAAACGGCTAGCCTGGACTTAGACCGTATGCCAGTGACATTTCCAGAGCTAGGGAACGT
TGGCCCCGCAAGCCTGCCTATTACTCTGGCTCGTAACGCAGATTCTCTCAAGTCCGGCGACCGTATCTTG
GCGATGGGTGTCGGATCTGGCCTCAATACAGCGATGACAGAAATCGTGTGGTAACTCGAGCACCACCACC
ACCACCACTGAGATCCGGCTGCTAACAAAGCCCGAAAGGAAGCTGAGTTGGCTGCTGCCACCGCTGAGCA
ATAACTAGCATAACCCCTTGGGGCCTCTAAACGGGTCTTGAGGGGTTTTTTGCTGAAAGGAGGAACTATA
TCCGGATTGGCGAATGGG
[124 nt withheld, positions 1419-1542]
C
[91 nt withheld, positions 1544-1634]
A
[49 nt withheld, positions 1636-1684]
CCTTTGACGTTGGAGTCCACGTTCTTT
[37 nt withheld, positions 1712-1748]
ACCCTATCTCGGTCTATTCTTTTGATTTATAAGGGATTTTGCCGATTTCGGCCTATTGGTTAAAAAATGA
GCTGATTTAACAAAAATTTAACGCGAATTTTAACAAAATATTAACGCTTACAATTTAGGTGGCACTTTTC
GGGGAAATGTGCGCGGAACCCCTATTTGTTTATTTTTCTAAATACATTCAAATATGTATCCGCTCATGAA
TTAATTCTTAGAAAAACTCATCGAGCATCAAATGAAACTGCAATTTATTCATATCAGGATTATCAATACC
ATATTTTTGAAAAAGCCGTTTCTGTAATGAAGGAGAAAACTCACCGAGGCAGTTCCATAGGATGGCAAGA
TCCTGGTATCGGTCTGCGATTCCGACTCGTCCAACATCAATACAACCTATTAATTTCCCCTCGTCAAAAA
TAAGGTTATCAAGTGAGAAATCACCATGAGTGACGACTGAATCCGGTGAGAATGGCAAAAGTTTATGCAT
TTCTTTCCAGACTTGTTCAACAGGCCAGCCATTACGCTCGTCATCAAAATCACTCGCATCAACCAAACCG
TTATTCATTCGTGATTGCGCCTGAGCGAGACGAAATACGCGATCGCTGTTAAAAGGACAATTACAAACAG
GAATCGAATGCAACCGGCGCAGGAACACTGCCAGCGCATCAACAATATTTTCACCTGAATCAGGATATTC
TTCTAATACCTGGAATGCTGTTTTCCCGGGGATCGCAGTGGTGAGTAACCATGCATCATCAGGAGTACGG
ATAAAATGCTTGATGGTCGGAAGAGGCATAAATTCCGTCAGCCAGTTTAGTCTGACCATCTCATCTGTAA
CATCATTGGCAACGCTACCTTTGCCATGTTTCAGAAACAACTCTGGCGCATCGGGCTTCCCATACAATCG
ATAGATTGTCGCACCTGATTGCCCGACATTATCGCGAGCCCATTTATACCCATATAAATCAGCATCCATG
TTGGAATTTAATCGCGGCCTAGAGCAAGACGTTTCCCGTTGAATATGGCTCATAACACCCCTTGTATTAC
TGTTTATGTAAGCAGACAGTTTTATTGTTCATGACCAAAATCCCTTAACGTGAGTTTTCGTTCCACTGAG
CGTCAGACCCCGTAGAAAAGATCAAAGGATCTTCTTGAGATCCTTTTTTTCTGCGCGTAATCTGCTGCTT
GCAAACAAAAAAACCACCGCTACCAGCGGTGGTTTGTTTGCCGGATCAAGAGCTACCAACTCTTTTTCCG
AAGGTAACTGGCTTCAGCAGAGCGCAGATACCAAATACTGTCCTTCTAGTGTAGCCGTAGTTAGGCCACC
ACTTCAAGAACTCTGTAGCACCGCCTACATACCTCGCTCTGCTAATCCTGTTACCAGTGGCTGCTGCCAG
TGGCGATAAGTCGTGTCTTACCGGGTTGGACTCAAGACGATAGTTACCGGATAAGGCGCAGCGGTCGGGC
TGAACGGGGGGTTCGTGCACACAGCCCAGCTTGGAGCGAACGACCTACACCGAACTGAGATACCTACAGC
GTGAGCTATGAGAAAGCGCCACGCTTCCCGAAGGGAGAAAGGCGGACAGGTATCCGGTAAGCGGCAGGGT
CGGAACAGGAGAGCGCACGAGGGAGCTTCCAGGGGGAAACGCCTGGTATCTTTATAGTCCTGTCGGGTTT
CGCCACCTCTGACTTGAGCGTCGATTTTTGTGATGCTCGTCAGGGGGGCGGAGCCTATGGAAAAACGCCA
GCAACGCGGCCTTTTTACGGTTCCTGGCCTTTTGCTGGCCTTTTGCTCACATGTTCTTTCCTGCGTTATC
CCCTGATTCTGTGGATAACCGTATTACCGCCTTTGAGTGAGCTGATACCGCTCGCCGCAGCCGAACGACC
GAGCGCAGCGAGTCAGTGAGCGAGGAAGCGGAAGAGCGCCTGATGCGGTATTTTCTCCTTACGCATCTGT
GCGGTATTTCACACCGCAATGGTGCACTCTCAGTACAATCTGCTCTGATGCCGCATAGTTAAGCCAGTAT
ACACTCCGCTATCGCTACGTGACTGGGTCATGGCTGCGCCCCGACACCCGCCAACACCCGCTGACGCGCC
CTGACGGGCTTGTCTGCTCCCGGCATCCGCTTACAGACAAGCTGTGACCGTCTCCGGGAGCTGCATGTGT
CAGAGGTTTTCACCGTCATCACCGAAACGCGCGAGGCAGCTGCGGTAAAGCTCATCAGCGTGGTCGTGAA
GCGATTCACAGATGTCTGCCTGTTCATCCGCGTCCAGCTCGTTGAGTTTCTCCAGAAGCGTTAATGTCTG
GCTTCTGATAAAGCGGGCCATGTTAAGGGCGGTTTTTTCCTGTTTGGTCACTGATGCCTCCGTGTAAGGG
GGATTTCTGTTCATGGGGGTAATGATACCGATGAAACGAGAGAGGATGCTCACGATACGGGTTACTGATG
ATGAACATGCCCGGTTACTGGAACGTTGTGAGGGTAAACAACTGGCGGTATGGATGCGGCGGGACCAGAG
AAAAATCACTCAGGGTCAATGCCAGCGCTTCGTTAATACAGATGTAGGTGTTCCACAGGGTAGCCAGCAG
CATCCTGCGATGCAGATCCGGAACATAATGGTGCAGGGCGCTGACTTCCGCGTTTCCAGACTTTACGAAA
CACGGAAACCGAAGACCATTCATGTTGTTGCTCAGGTCGCAGACGTTTTGCAGCAGCAGTCGCTTCACGT
TCGCTCGCGTATCGGTGATTCATTCTGCTAACCAGTAAGGCAACCCCGCCAGCCTAGCCGGGTCCTCAAC
GACAGGAGCACGATCATGCGCACCCGTGGGGCCGCCATGCCGGCGATAATGGCCTGCTTCTCGCCGAAAC
GTTTGGTGGCGGGACCAGTGACGAAGGCTTGAGCGAGGGCGTGCAAGATTCCGAATACCGCAAGCGACAG
GCCGATCATCGTCGCGCTCCAGCGAAAGCGGTCCTCGCCGAAAATGACCCAGAGCGCTGCCGGCACCTGT
CCTACGAGTTGCATGATAAAGAAGACAGTCATAAGTGCGGCGACGATAGTCATGCCCCGCGCCCACCGGA
AGGAGCTGACTGGGTTGAAGGCTCTCAAGGGCATCGGTCGAGATCCCGGTGCCTAATGAGTGAGCTAACT
TACATTAATTGCGTTGCGCTCACTGCCCGCTTTCCAGTCGGGAAACCTGTCGTGCCAGCTGCATTAATGA
ATCGGCCAACGCGCGGGGAGAGGCGGTTTGCGTATTGGGCGCCAGGGTGGTTTTTCTTTTCACCAGTGAG
ACGGGCAACAGCTGATTGCCCTTCACCGCCTGGCCCTGAGAGAGTTGCAGCAAGCGGTCCACGCTGGTTT
GCCCCAGCAGGCGAAAATCCTGTTTGATGGTGGTTAACGGCGGGATATAACATGAGCTGTCTTCGGTATC
GTCGTATCCCACTACCGAGATATCCGCACCAACGCGCAGCCCGGACTCGGTAATGGCGCGCATTGCGCCC
AGCGCCATCTGATCGTTGGCAACCAGCATCGCAGTGGGAACGATGCCCTCATTCAGCATTTGCATGGTTT
GTTGAAAACCGGACATGGCACTCCAGTCGCCTTCCCGTTCCGCTATCGGCTGAATTTGATTGCGAGTGAG
ATATTTATGCCAGCCAGCCAGACGCAGACGCGCCGAGACAGAACTTAATGGGCCCGCTAACAGCGCGATT
TGCTGGTGACCCAATGCGACCAGATGCTCCACGCCCAGTCGCGTACCGTCTTCATGGGAGAAAATAATAC
TGTTGATGGGTGTCTGGTCAGAGACATCAAGAAATAACGCCGGAACATTAGTGCAGGCAGCTTCCACAGC
AATGGCATCCTGGTCATCCAGCGGATAGTTAATGATCAGCCCACTGACGCGTTGCGCGAGAAGATTGTGC
ACCGCCGCTTTACAGGCTTCGACGCCGCTTCGTTCTACCATCGACACCACCACGCTGGCACCCAGTTGAT
CGGCGCGAGATTTAATCGCCGCGACAATTTGCGACGGCGCGTGCAGGGCCAGACTGGAGGTGGCAACGCC
AATCAGCAACGACTGTTTGCCCGCCAGTTGTTGTGCCACGCGGTTGGGAATGTAATTCAGCTCCGCCATC
GCCGCTTCCACTTTTTCCCGCGTTTTCGCAGAAACGTGGCTGGCCTGGTTCACCACGCGGGAAACGGTCT
GATAAGAGACACCGGCATACTCTGCGACATCGTATAACGTTACTGGTTTCACATTCACCACCCTGAATTG
ACTCTCTTCCGGGCGCTATCATGCCATACCGCGAAAGGTTTTGCGCCATTCGATGGTGTCCGGGATCTCG
ACGCTCTCCCTTATGCGACTCCTGCATTAGGAAGCAGCCCAGTAGTAGGTTGAGGCCGTTGAGCACCGCC
GCCGCAAGGAATGGTGCATGCAAGGAGATGGCGCCCAACAGTCCCCCGGCCACGGGGCCTGCCACCATAC
CCACGCCGAAACAAGCGCTCATGAGCCCGAAGTGGCGAGCCCGATCTTCCCCATCGGTGATGTCGGCGAT
ATAGGCGCCAGCAACCGCACCTGTGGCGCCGGTGATGCCGGCCACGATGCGTCCGGCGTAGAGGATCGAG
ATCTCGATCCCGCGAAATTAATACGACTCACTATAGG
