>Addgene plasmid #158946 | JGI_018153 | depositor partial sequence | sequence record 306656 | gene insert with vector overlaps
CACAGCAGCGGCCTGGTGCCGCGCGGCAGCCATATGCTGCGCTGCGCGCATTGGCATGCACCCGCTCTTC
TGACAGCAAACTTACTGGATGCTCGCATTGAAAGAACCTTATTAAATGGTAGAACGCCAGGGAATACTAC
GTTTCGCCATAATAACGCAGCGCTGCTTGGTATTGCAGAAACCACGGCGCCTAACCCAGTCTCCTCAGGA
AGCTTTGATGAAAAACTGGCGTCAACCTTGAAACGCCTGCACCTTCCGCAAGGGCTGATCCGCCGTGTTG
CCGGTGTGGATTACCGTCGTAACTGGGACAACCCGCACGATTTCATAGCGGGAGCGGTCAACGCGGGTAA
ACAGGCTCTTGAGCGTGCTCAAGTTGATGCGGATCAGATTGGAGTTATGATCAATACTTCCGTGACTCGC
GAAACCCTGGAGCCATCTGTGGCCGTAAGCATCCACCACGGTATTGGTCTGCCTACCTCTGCGATGAATT
TTGATATCGCGAATGCTTGCCTTGGTTTCGTGAATGGAATGACGGTGGTATCGACAATGATTGATTCCGG
TCAGATTGACTACGGGCTTGTAGTTGCGGGCGAAGATGCAACCAGAGTCCAGCAAGCCACTCTGAACCGG
CTCAGCCAGGACGATATTACACGTGCGGAATATCTTAATGAATTTGCCTCTTTGACACTGGGGTGCGGCG
CCGCCGCTGCCGTTCTGGGCCCTGCAGATCGCCATCCTGAGGGTCATAGGATCTTAGGGGGCGTTACCAG
GGCAGGGACGTGGAACCATGAACTTTGTGTTGGTGATCACAATGGAATGTTTACCGATGCCACAGGCTTG
CTTACCAATGGTATGGAGCTTGTGATAAATGCTTGGAACGAAGCGCATGAAGATGGCTGGGATTGGAATG
ATATGACCATGTATGTTACTCATCAGGTTAGCAAAATTCATACAAATGAAATGGCCAAAACGGCTAGCCT
GGACTTAGACCGTATGCCAGTGACATTTCCAGAGCTAGGGAACGTTGGCCCCGCAAGCCTGCCTATTACT
CTGGCTCGTAACGCAGATTCTCTCAAGTCCGGCGACCGTATCTTGGCGATGGGTGTCGGATCTGGCCTCA
ATACAGCGATGACAGAAATCGTGTGGTAACTCGAGCACCACCACCACCACCACTGAGATCCG
